Addgene plasmid #77947: PKN3 gRNA (BRDN0001146586)
Purpose: 3rd generation lentiviral gRNA plasmid targeting human PKN3
Depositing lab: John Doench & David Root. Depositing organization: Broad Institute. Publication: Optimized sgRNA design to maximize activity and minimize off-target effects of CRISPR-Cas9. Doench JG, Fusi N, Sullender M, Hegde M, Vaimberg EW, Donovan KF, Smith I, Tothova Z, Wilen C, Orchard R, Virgin HW, Listgarten J, Root DE. Nat Biotechnol. 2016 Jan 18. doi: 10.1038/nbt.3437. PubMed 26780180.
Backbone
  Vector backbone: lentiGuide-Puro
  Backbone manufacturer: Zhang Lab (Addgene plasmid # 52963)
  Vector type: Mammalian Expression, Lentiviral, CRISPR
  Selectable markers: Puromycin
Growth in bacteria
  Bacterial resistance: Ampicillin, 100 μg/mL
  Growth temperature: 37°C
  Growth strain: DH5alpha
  Copy number: High Copy
Gene/Insert
  Gene/Insert name: PKN3 (alt name: PKN3)
  gRNA/shRNA sequence: ACCAAGGCCAAGCACCAGCG
  Species: H. sapiens (human)
  Entrez Gene: PKN3 (a.k.a. UTDP4-1)
  Promoter: hU6
  Cloning method: Unknown
  Sequencing primers: 5′ U6-F; 3′ pS2-R
Terms and licenses: Academic/Nonprofit Terms; Industry Terms: Not Available to Industry
Depositor comments: The gRNA was designed to target a Genbank reference sequence which has since been removed from the database. Note that this plasmid does NOT contain Cas9. It should be used in conjunction with lentiCas9-Blast (Addgene #52962) or otherwise with cell lines already expressing Cas9. Browse the full kinome gRNA library at http://www.addgene.org/pooled-library/broadgpp-human-kinome/ or visit http://www.broadinstitute.org/rnai/public/ for detailed protocols and information.
How to cite: PKN3 gRNA (BRDN0001146586) was a gift from John Doench & David Root (Addgene plasmid # 77947 ; http://n2t.net/addgene:77947 ; RRID:Addgene_77947)
