[The description below was written by a language model from this plasmid's Addgene catalogue record and pLannotate feature annotations shown in this document.]
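Description:
PKN3 gRNA (BRDN0001146586) is a third-generation lentiviral CRISPR guide plasmid built on the lentiGuide-Puro backbone, carrying a single guide RNA directed against human PKN3. It belongs to a set of guides covering the human kinome. In bacteria it is maintained at high copy through a ColE1/pUC-type origin and selected with ampicillin via the β-lactamase gene. The backbone also retains an f1 origin, an SV40 origin and poly(A) signal, and leftover lac and T7/T3 promoter elements typical of the parental cloning vector.

The viral genome is transcribed from an RSV promoter fused to a truncated HIV-1 5' LTR, which makes packaging Tat-independent. It runs through the Ψ packaging signal, a partial gag region, the RRE for Rev-dependent nuclear export and a cPPT/CTS, and ends in a ΔU3 self-inactivating 3' LTR. Within this unit, a human U6 RNA polymerase III promoter drives the PKN3 spacer joined to the Streptococcus pyogenes Cas9 guide scaffold. A separate EF-1α promoter, comprising the core promoter and intron A, expresses puromycin N-acetyltransferase so that transduced mammalian cells can be selected. A WPRE follows to enhance transcript expression.

The plasmid does not encode Cas9, so it is intended for use alongside a separate Cas9 lentiviral vector or in cells that already express Cas9, typically for knockout of PKN3. The depositor notes that the guide was designed against a GenBank reference sequence that has since been withdrawn, so users may wish to check targeting against current annotations.
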