Features (pLannotate 1.2.2; 29 found; start..end, strand, type, name):
     14..80      +  CDS            small t antigen (fragment): SV40 (simian virus 40) small t antigen
    106..317     +  promoter       EF-1α core promoter: core promoter for human elongation factor EF-1α
    318..1256    +  intron         EF-1α intron A: intron upstream of the start codon of human EF-1α
   1278..1877    +  CDS            PuroR (fragment): puromycin N-acetyltransferase; pac from Streptomyces; confers resistance to puromycin
   1893..2481    +  misc_feature   WPRE: woodchuck hepatitis virus posttranscriptional regulatory element
   2532..2551    +  misc_feature   cPPT/CTS (fragment): central polypurine tract and central termination sequence of HIV-1
   2553..2786    +  LTR            3' LTR (ΔU3): self-inactivating 3' long terminal repeat (LTR) from HIV-1
   2864..2985    +  polyA_signal   SV40 poly(A) signal: SV40 polyadenylation signal
   3025..3160    +  rep_origin     SV40 ori: SV40 origin of replication
   3181..3199    -  promoter       T7 promoter: promoter for bacteriophage T7 RNA polymerase
   3207..3362    +  CDS            lacZα (fragment): LacZα fragment of β-galactosidase; lacZ fragment
   3367..3795    +  rep_origin     f1 ori (sequence partly withheld): f1 bacteriophage origin of replication; arrow indicates direction of (+) strand synthesis
   3848..3952    +  promoter       AmpR promoter: bla
   3953..4813    +  CDS            AmpR: β-lactamase; bla; confers resistance to ampicillin, carbenicillin, and related antibiotics
   4984..5572    +  rep_origin     ori: high-copy-number ColE1/pMB1/pBR322/pUC origin of replication
   5755..5847    +  CDS            lacI (fragment): lac repressor; lacI; The lac repressor binds to the lac operator to inhibit transcription in E. coli. This inhibition can be relieved by adding lactose or isopropyl-β-D-thiogalactopyranoside (IPTG).
   5860..5881    +  protein_bind   CAP binding site: CAP binding activates transcription in the presence of cAMP. E. coli catabolite activator protein
   5896..5926    +  promoter       lac promoter: promoter for the E. coli lac operon
   5934..5950    +  protein_bind   lac operator: The lac repressor binds to the lac operator to inhibit transcription in E. coli. This inhibition can be relieved by adding lactose or isopropyl-β-D-thiogalactopyranoside (IPTG). lac repressor encoded by lacI
   5995..6013    +  promoter       T3 promoter: promoter for bacteriophage T3 RNA polymerase
   6041..6267    +  promoter       RSV promoter: Rous sarcoma virus enhancer/promoter
   6268..6448    +  LTR            5' LTR (truncated): truncated 5' long terminal repeat (LTR) from HIV-1
   6495..6620    +  misc_feature   HIV-1 Ψ: packaging signal of human immunodeficiency virus type 1
   6604..6967    +  CDS            HIV-1 gag (fragment): gag protein from human immunodeficiency virus 1; gag
   7113..7346    +  misc_feature   RRE: The Rev response element (RRE) of HIV-1 allows for Rev-dependent mRNA export from the nucleus to the cytoplasm.
   7723..7749    +  CDS            Rev (fragment): human immunodeficiency virus 1 (HIV-1) Rev protein; rev; enhances nuclear export of unspliced and incompletely spliced viral mRNAs
   7753..7993    +  promoter       U6 promoter: RNA polymerase III promoter for human U6 snRNA
   8023..8098    +  misc_RNA       gRNA scaffold: guide RNA scaffold for the Streptococcus pyogenes CRISPR/Cas9 system
   8154..8271    +  misc_feature   cPPT/CTS: central polypurine tract and central termination sequence of HIV-1
>Addgene plasmid #77947 | PKN3 gRNA (BRDN0001146586) | addgene full sequence | sequence record 188708 | Addgene Assembled Sequence
CCCGGGTGCAAAGATGGATAAAGTTTTAAACAGAGAGGAATCTTTGCAGCTAATGGACCTTCTAGGTCTT
GAAAGGAGTGGGAATTGGCTCCGGTGCCCGTCAGTGGGCAGAGCGCACATCGCCCACAGTCCCCGAGAAG
TTGGGGGGAGGGGTCGGCAATTGATCCGGTGCCTAGAGAAGGTGGCGCGGGGTAAACTGGGAAAGTGATG
TCGTGTACTGGCTCCGCCTTTTTCCCGAGGGTGGGGGAGAACCGTATATAAGTGCAGTAGTCGCCGTGAA
CGTTCTTTTTCGCAACGGGTTTGCCGCCAGAACACAGGTAAGTGCCGTGTGTGGTTCCCGCGGGCCTGGC
CTCTTTACGGGTTATGGCCCTTGCGTGCCTTGAATTACTTCCACCTGGCTGCAGTACGTGATTCTTGATC
CCGAGCTTCGGGTTGGAAGTGGGTGGGAGAGTTCGAGGCCTTGCGCTTAAGGAGCCCCTTCGCCTCGTGC
TTGAGTTGAGGCCTGGCCTGGGCGCTGGGGCCGCCGCGTGCGAATCTGGTGGCACCTTCGCGCCTGTCTC
GCTGCTTTCGATAAGTCTCTAGCCATTTAAAATTTTTGATGACCTGCTGCGACGCTTTTTTTCTGGCAAG
ATAGTCTTGTAAATGCGGGCCAAGATCTGCACACTGGTATTTCGGTTTTTGGGGCCGCGGGCGGCGACGG
GGCCCGTGCGTCCCAGCGCACATGTTCGGCGAGGCGGGGCCTGCGAGCGCGGCCACCGAGAATCGGACGG
GGGTAGTCTCAAGCTGGCCGGCCTGCTCTGGTGCCTGGCCTCGCGCCGCCGTGTATCGCCCCGCCCTGGG
CGGCAAGGCTGGCCCGGTCGGCACCAGTTGCGTGAGCGGAAAGATGGCCGCTTCCCGGCCCTGCTGCAGG
GAGCTCAAAATGGAGGACGCGGCGCTCGGGAGAGCGGGCGGGTGAGTCACCCACACAAAGGAAAAGGGCC
TTTCCGTCCTCAGCCGTCGCTTCATGTGACTCCACGGAGTACCGGGCGCCGTCCAGGCACCTCGATTAGT
TCTCGAGCTTTTGGAGTACGTCGTCTTTAGGTTGGGGGGAGGGGTTTTATGCGATGGAGTTTCCCCACAC
TGAGTGGGTGGAGACTGAAGTTAGGCCAGCTTGGCACTTGATGTAATTCTCCTTGGAATTTGCCCTTTTT
GAGTTTGGATCTTGGTTCATTCTCAAGCCTCAGACAGTGGTTCAAAGTTTTTTTCTTCCATTTCAGGTGT
CGTGACGTACGGCCACCATGACCGAGTACAAGCCCACGGTGCGCCTCGCCACCCGCGACGACGTCCCCAG
GGCCGTACGCACCCTCGCCGCCGCGTTCGCCGACTACCCCGCCACGCGCCACACCGTCGATCCGGACCGC
CACATCGAGCGGGTCACCGAGCTGCAAGAACTCTTCCTCACGCGCGTCGGGCTCGACATCGGCAAGGTGT
GGGTCGCGGACGACGGCGCCGCCGTGGCGGTCTGGACCACGCCGGAGAGCGTCGAAGCGGGGGCGGTGTT
CGCCGAGATCGGCCCGCGCATGGCCGAGTTGAGCGGTTCCCGGCTGGCCGCGCAGCAACAGATGGAAGGC
CTCCTGGCGCCGCACCGGCCCAAGGAGCCCGCGTGGTTCCTGGCCACCGTCGGAGTCTCGCCCGACCACC
AGGGCAAGGGTCTGGGCAGCGCCGTCGTGCTCCCCGGAGTGGAGGCGGCCGAGCGCGCCGGGGTGCCCGC
CTTCCTGGAGACCTCCGCGCCCCGCAACCTCCCCTTCTACGAGCGGCTCGGCTTCACCGTCACCGCCGAC
GTCGAGGTGCCCGAAGGACCGCGCACCTGGTGCATGACCCGCAAGCCCGGTGCCTGAACGCGTTAAGTCG
ACAATCAACCTCTGGATTACAAAATTTGTGAAAGATTGACTGGTATTCTTAACTATGTTGCTCCTTTTAC
GCTATGTGGATACGCTGCTTTAATGCCTTTGTATCATGCTATTGCTTCCCGTATGGCTTTCATTTTCTCC
TCCTTGTATAAATCCTGGTTGCTGTCTCTTTATGAGGAGTTGTGGCCCGTTGTCAGGCAACGTGGCGTGG
TGTGCACTGTGTTTGCTGACGCAACCCCCACTGGTTGGGGCATTGCCACCACCTGTCAGCTCCTTTCCGG
GACTTTCGCTTTCCCCCTCCCTATTGCCACGGCGGAACTCATCGCCGCCTGCCTTGCCCGCTGCTGGACA
GGGGCTCGGCTGTTGGGCACTGACAATTCCGTGGTGTTGTCGGGGAAATCATCGTCCTTTCCTTGGCTGC
TCGCCTGTGTTGCCACCTGGATTCTGCGCGGGACGTCCTTCTGCTACGTCCCTTCGGCCCTCAATCCAGC
GGACCTTCCTTCCCGCGGCCTGCTGCCGGCTCTGCGGCCTCTTCCGCGTCTTCGCCTTCGCCCTCAGACG
AGTCGGATCTCCCTTTGGGCCGCCTCCCCGCGTCGACTTTAAGACCAATGACTTACAAGGCAGCTGTAGA
TCTTAGCCACTTTTTAAAAGAAAAGGGGGGACTGGAAGGGCTAATTCACTCCCAACGAAGACAAGATCTG
CTTTTTGCTTGTACTGGGTCTCTCTGGTTAGACCAGATCTGAGCCTGGGAGCTCTCTGGCTAACTAGGGA
ACCCACTGCTTAAGCCTCAATAAAGCTTGCCTTGAGTGCTTCAAGTAGTGTGTGCCCGTCTGTTGTGTGA
CTCTGGTAACTAGAGATCCCTCAGACCCTTTTAGTCAGTGTGGAAAATCTCTAGCAGTACGTATAGTAGT
TCATGTCATCTTATTATTCAGTATTTATAACTTGCAAAGAAATGAATATCAGAGAGTGAGAGGAACTTGT
TTATTGCAGCTTATAATGGTTACAAATAAAGCAATAGCATCACAAATTTCACAAATAAAGCATTTTTTTC
ACTGCATTCTAGTTGTGGTTTGTCCAAACTCATCAATGTATCTTATCATGTCTGGCTCTAGCTATCCCGC
CCCTAACTCCGCCCATCCCGCCCCTAACTCCGCCCAGTTCCGCCCATTCTCCGCCCCATGGCTGACTAAT
TTTTTTTATTTATGCAGAGGCCGAGGCCGCCTCGGCCTCTGAGCTATTCCAGAAGTAGTGAGGAGGCTTT
TTTGGAGGCCTAGGGACGTACCCAATTCGCCCTATAGTGAGTCGTATTACGCGCGCTCACTGGCCGTCGT
TTTACAACGTCGTGACTGGGAAAACCCTGGCGTTACCCAACTTAATCGCCTTGCAGCACATCCCCCTTTC
GCCAGCTGGCGTAATAGCGAAGAGGCCCGCACCGATCGCCCTTCCCAACAGTTGCGCAGCCTGAATGGCG
AATGGG
[124 nt withheld, positions 3367-3490]
C
[91 nt withheld, positions 3492-3582]
A
[49 nt withheld, positions 3584-3632]
CCTTTGACGTTGGAGTCCACGTTCTTT
[37 nt withheld, positions 3660-3696]
ACCCTATCTCGGTCTATTCTTTTGATTTATAAGGGATTTTGCCGATTTCGGCCTATTGGTTAAAAAATGA
GCTGATTTAACAAAAATTTAACGCGAATTTTAACAAAATATTAACGCTTACAATTTAGGTGGCACTTTTC
GGGGAAATGTGCGCGGAACCCCTATTTGTTTATTTTTCTAAATACATTCAAATATGTATCCGCTCATGAG
ACAATAACCCTGATAAATGCTTCAATAATATTGAAAAAGGAAGAGTATGAGTATTCAACATTTCCGTGTC
GCCCTTATTCCCTTTTTTGCGGCATTTTGCCTTCCTGTTTTTGCTCACCCAGAAACGCTGGTGAAAGTAA
AAGATGCTGAAGATCAGTTGGGTGCACGAGTGGGTTACATCGAACTGGATCTCAACAGCGGTAAGATCCT
TGAGAGTTTTCGCCCCGAAGAACGTTTTCCAATGATGAGCACTTTTAAAGTTCTGCTATGTGGCGCGGTA
TTATCCCGTATTGACGCCGGGCAAGAGCAACTCGGTCGCCGCATACACTATTCTCAGAATGACTTGGTTG
AGTACTCACCAGTCACAGAAAAGCATCTTACGGATGGCATGACAGTAAGAGAATTATGCAGTGCTGCCAT
AACCATGAGTGATAACACTGCGGCCAACTTACTTCTGACAACGATCGGAGGACCGAAGGAGCTAACCGCT
TTTTTGCACAACATGGGGGATCATGTAACTCGCCTTGATCGTTGGGAACCGGAGCTGAATGAAGCCATAC
CAAACGACGAGCGTGACACCACGATGCCTGTAGCAATGGCAACAACGTTGCGCAAACTATTAACTGGCGA
ACTACTTACTCTAGCTTCCCGGCAACAATTAATAGACTGGATGGAGGCGGATAAAGTTGCAGGACCACTT
CTGCGCTCGGCCCTTCCGGCTGGCTGGTTTATTGCTGATAAATCTGGAGCCGGTGAGCGTGGGTCTCGCG
GTATCATTGCAGCACTGGGGCCAGATGGTAAGCCCTCCCGTATCGTAGTTATCTACACGACGGGGAGTCA
GGCAACTATGGATGAACGAAATAGACAGATCGCTGAGATAGGTGCCTCACTGATTAAGCATTGGTAACTG
TCAGACCAAGTTTACTCATATATACTTTAGATTGATTTAAAACTTCATTTTTAATTTAAAAGGATCTAGG
TGAAGATCCTTTTTGATAATCTCATGACCAAAATCCCTTAACGTGAGTTTTCGTTCCACTGAGCGTCAGA
CCCCGTAGAAAAGATCAAAGGATCTTCTTGAGATCCTTTTTTTCTGCGCGTAATCTGCTGCTTGCAAACA
AAAAAACCACCGCTACCAGCGGTGGTTTGTTTGCCGGATCAAGAGCTACCAACTCTTTTTCCGAAGGTAA
CTGGCTTCAGCAGAGCGCAGATACCAAATACTGTTCTTCTAGTGTAGCCGTAGTTAGGCCACCACTTCAA
GAACTCTGTAGCACCGCCTACATACCTCGCTCTGCTAATCCTGTTACCAGTGGCTGCTGCCAGTGGCGAT
AAGTCGTGTCTTACCGGGTTGGACTCAAGACGATAGTTACCGGATAAGGCGCAGCGGTCGGGCTGAACGG
GGGGTTCGTGCACACAGCCCAGCTTGGAGCGAACGACCTACACCGAACTGAGATACCTACAGCGTGAGCT
ATGAGAAAGCGCCACGCTTCCCGAAGGGAGAAAGGCGGACAGGTATCCGGTAAGCGGCAGGGTCGGAACA
GGAGAGCGCACGAGGGAGCTTCCAGGGGGAAACGCCTGGTATCTTTATAGTCCTGTCGGGTTTCGCCACC
TCTGACTTGAGCGTCGATTTTTGTGATGCTCGTCAGGGGGGCGGAGCCTATGGAAAAACGCCAGCAACGC
GGCCTTTTTACGGTTCCTGGCCTTTTGCTGGCCTTTTGCTCACATGTTCTTTCCTGCGTTATCCCCTGAT
TCTGTGGATAACCGTATTACCGCCTTTGAGTGAGCTGATACCGCTCGCCGCAGCCGAACGACCGAGCGCA
GCGAGTCAGTGAGCGAGGAAGCGGAAGAGCGCCCAATACGCAAACCGCCTCTCCCCGCGCGTTGGCCGAT
TCATTAATGCAGCTGGCACGACAGGTTTCCCGACTGGAAAGCGGGCAGTGAGCGCAACGCAATTAATGTG
AGTTAGCTCACTCATTAGGCACCCCAGGCTTTACACTTTATGCTTCCGGCTCGTATGTTGTGTGGAATTG
TGAGCGGATAACAATTTCACACAGGAAACAGCTATGACCATGATTACGCCAAGCGCGCAATTAACCCTCA
CTAAAGGGAACAAAAGCTGGAGCTGCAAGCTTAATGTAGTCTTATGCAATACTCTTGTAGTCTTGCAACA
TGGTAACGATGAGTTAGCAACATGCCTTACAAGGAGAGAAAAAGCACCGTGCATGCCGATTGGTGGAAGT
AAGGTGGTACGATCGTGCCTTATTAGGAAGGCAACAGACGGGTCTGACATGGATTGGACGAACCACTGAA
TTGCCGCATTGCAGAGATATTGTATTTAAGTGCCTAGCTCGATACATAAACGGGTCTCTCTGGTTAGACC
AGATCTGAGCCTGGGAGCTCTCTGGCTAACTAGGGAACCCACTGCTTAAGCCTCAATAAAGCTTGCCTTG
AGTGCTTCAAGTAGTGTGTGCCCGTCTGTTGTGTGACTCTGGTAACTAGAGATCCCTCAGACCCTTTTAG
TCAGTGTGGAAAATCTCTAGCAGTGGCGCCCGAACAGGGACTTGAAAGCGAAAGGGAAACCAGAGGAGCT
CTCTCGACGCAGGACTCGGCTTGCTGAAGCGCGCACGGCAAGAGGCGAGGGGCGGCGACTGGTGAGTACG
CCAAAAATTTTGACTAGCGGAGGCTAGAAGGAGAGAGATGGGTGCGAGAGCGTCAGTATTAAGCGGGGGA
GAATTAGATCGCGATGGGAAAAAATTCGGTTAAGGCCAGGGGGAAAGAAAAAATATAAATTAAAACATAT
AGTATGGGCAAGCAGGGAGCTAGAACGATTCGCAGTTAATCCTGGCCTGTTAGAAACATCAGAAGGCTGT
AGACAAATACTGGGACAGCTACAACCATCCCTTCAGACAGGATCAGAAGAACTTAGATCATTATATAATA
CAGTAGCAACCCTCTATTGTGTGCATCAAAGGATAGAGATAAAAGACACCAAGGAAGCTTTAGACAAGAT
AGAGGAAGAGCAAAACAAAAGTAAGACCACCGCACAGCAAGCGGCCGCTGATCTTCAGACCTGGAGGAGG
AGATATGAGGGACAATTGGAGAAGTGAATTATATAAATATAAAGTAGTAAAAATTGAACCATTAGGAGTA
GCACCCACCAAGGCAAAGAGAAGAGTGGTGCAGAGAGAAAAAAGAGCAGTGGGAATAGGAGCTTTGTTCC
TTGGGTTCTTGGGAGCAGCAGGAAGCACTATGGGCGCAGCGTCAATGACGCTGACGGTACAGGCCAGACA
ATTATTGTCTGGTATAGTGCAGCAGCAGAACAATTTGCTGAGGGCTATTGAGGCGCAACAGCATCTGTTG
CAACTCACAGTCTGGGGCATCAAGCAGCTCCAGGCAAGAATCCTGGCTGTGGAAAGATACCTAAAGGATC
AACAGCTCCTGGGGATTTGGGGTTGCTCTGGAAAACTCATTTGCACCACTGCTGTGCCTTGGAATGCTAG
TTGGAGTAATAAATCTCTGGAACAGATTTGGAATCACACGACCTGGATGGAGTGGGACAGAGAAATTAAC
AATTACACAAGCTTAATACACTCCTTAATTGAAGAATCGCAAAACCAGCAAGAAAAGAATGAACAAGAAT
TATTGGAATTAGATAAATGGGCAAGTTTGTGGAATTGGTTTAACATAACAAATTGGCTGTGGTATATAAA
ATTATTCATAATGATAGTAGGAGGCTTGGTAGGTTTAAGAATAGTTTTTGCTGTACTTTCTATAGTGAAT
AGAGTTAGGCAGGGATATTCACCATTATCGTTTCAGACCCACCTCCCAACCCCGAGGGGACCCAGAGAGG
GCCTATTTCCCATGATTCCTTCATATTTGCATATACGATACAAGGCTGTTAGAGAGATAATTAGAATTAA
TTTGACTGTAAACACAAAGATATTAGTACAAAATACGTGACGTAGAAAGTAATAATTTCTTGGGTAGTTT
GCAGTTTTAAAATTATGTTTTAAAATGGACTATCATATGCTTACCGTAACTTGAAAGTATTTCGATTTCT
TGGCTTTATATATCTTGTGGAAAGGACGAAACACCGACCAAGGCCAAGCACCAGCGGTTTTAGAGCTAGA
AATAGCAAGTTAAAATAAGGCTAGTCCGTTATCAACTTGAAAAAGTGGCACCGAGTCGGTGCTTTTTTAA
GCTTGGCGTAACTAGATCTTGAGACAAATGGCAGTATTCATCCACAATTTTAAAAGAAAAGGGGGGATTG
GGGGGTACAGTGCAGGGGAAAGAATAGTAGACATAATAGCAACAGACATACAAACTAAAGAATTACAAAA
ACAAATTACAAAAATTCAAAATTTTCGGGTTTATTACAGGGACAGCAGAGATCCACTTTGGCGCCGGCTC
GAGGGGG
