>Addgene plasmid #77947 | PKN3 gRNA (BRDN0001146586) | depositor partial sequence | sequence record 145407 | Target Sequence
ACCAAGGCCAAGCACCAGCG
