>Addgene plasmid #77947 | PKN3 gRNA (BRDN0001146586) | addgene partial sequence | sequence record 188707 | hU6-F
ACGTGACGTAGAAAGTAATAATTTCTTGGGTAGTTTGCAGTTTTAAAATTATGTTTTAAAATGGACTATC
ATATGCTTACCGTAACTTGAAAGTATTTCGATTTCTTGGCTTTATATATCTTGTGGAAAGGACGAAACAC
CGACCAAGGCCAAGCACCAGCGGTTTTAGAGCTAGAAATAGCAAGTTAAAATAAGGCTAGTCCGTTATCA
ACTTGAAAAAGTGGCACCGAGTCGGTGCTTTTTTAAGCTTGGCGTAACTAGATCTTGAGACAAATGGCAG
TATTCATCCACAATTTTAAAAGAAAAGGGGGGATTGGGGGGTACAGTGCAGGGGAAAGAATAGTAGACAT
AATAGCAACAGACATACAAACTAAAGAATTACAAAAACAAATTACAAAAATTCAAAATTTTCGGGTTTAT
TACAGGGACAGCAGAGATCCACTTTGGCGCCGGCTCGAGGGGGCCCGGGTGCAAAGATGGATAAAGTTTT
AAACAGAGAGGAATCTTTGCAGCTAATGGACCTTCTAGGTCTTGAAAGGAGTGGGAATTGGCTCCGGTGC
CCGTCAGTGG
